Addgene plasmid #170948: EF1A_Hygro_P2A_RUNX1_V92E_Barcode
Purpose: Overexpression of RUNX1 V92E mutant protein.
Depositing lab: Prashant Mali. Depositing organization: University of California, San Diego (UCSD). Publication: Interface-guided phenotyping of coding variants in the transcription factor RUNX1. Ozturk K, Panwala R, Sheen J, Ford K, Jayne N, Portell A, Zhang DE, Hutter S, Haferlach T, Ideker T, Mali P, Carter H. Cell Rep. 2024 Jul 4;43(7):114436. doi: 10.1016/j.celrep.2024.114436. PubMed 38968069.
Backbone
  Vector backbone: EF1a_mCherry_P2A_Hygro_Barcode
  Backbone manufacturer: Prashant Mali (Addgene #120426)
  Backbone size w/o insert (bp): 9508
  Vector type: Mammalian Expression, Lentiviral
  Selectable markers: Hygromycin
Growth in bacteria
  Bacterial resistance: Ampicillin, 100 μg/mL
  Growth temperature: 37°C
  Growth strain: NEB Stable
  Copy number: High Copy
Gene/Insert
  Gene/Insert name: RUNX1 (alt name: AML1)
  Species: H. sapiens (human)
  Insert size (bp): 1359
  Mutation: V92E
  Entrez Gene: RUNX1 (a.k.a. AML1, AML1-EVI-1, AMLCR1, CBF2alpha, CBFA2, EVI-1, PEBP2aB, PEBP2alpha)
  Promoter: Ef1A
  Cloning method: Gibson Cloning
  Sequencing primers: 5′ CTGTGTAGAAGTACTCGCCGATAGTG; 3′ TCTTGTCTTCGTTGGGAGTG
Terms and licenses: Academic/Nonprofit Terms; Industry Terms: Not Available to Industry
Depositor comments: Please visit https://doi.org/10.1101/2023.08.03.551876 for bioRxiv preprint.
How to cite: EF1A_Hygro_P2A_RUNX1_V92E_Barcode was a gift from Prashant Mali (Addgene plasmid # 170948 ; http://n2t.net/addgene:170948 ; RRID:Addgene_170948)
