[The description below was written by a language model from this plasmid's Addgene catalogue record and pLannotate feature annotations shown in this document.]
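Description:
EF1A_Hygro_P2A_RUNX1_V92E_Barcode is an HIV-1-based lentiviral transfer plasmid for stable overexpression of a mutant human RUNX1 (AML1) transcription factor in mammalian cells. It derives from the EF1a_mCherry_P2A_Hygro_Barcode backbone, into which the 1,359 bp RUNX1 coding sequence carrying the V92E substitution was placed by Gibson assembly. In bacteria it replicates from a high-copy ColE1/pUC-type origin under ampicillin selection (AmpR). An f1 origin is also present, as is a separate SV40/EM7-driven bleomycin/Zeocin resistance cassette lying outside the viral genome.

The viral portion begins with a CMV enhancer/promoter fused to a truncated 5' LTR, which drives genomic RNA production in packaging cells. It is followed by the Ψ packaging signal with a gag fragment, the RRE for Rev-dependent nuclear export, and the cPPT/CTS. The EF-1α promoter then drives a single transcript encoding hygromycin phosphotransferase (hph) followed by RUNX1. According to the construct name, a P2A self-cleaving peptide links the two, although it is not annotated in the gap between the reading frames. Hygromycin-resistant cells should therefore also produce the separate RUNX1 V92E protein. Downstream lie a loxP site, a truncated LTR serving as the 3' LTR, and a bGH polyadenylation signal. The name also indicates a barcode, but the feature table does not annotate it, so its position and sequence context are not stated. No WPRE is annotated.

The recorded purpose is overexpression of the RUNX1 V92E mutant, and the associated publication concerns phenotyping of RUNX1 coding variants. The barcoded design is consistent with use alongside other barcoded variant constructs, though the record does not say so explicitly.
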