Features (pLannotate 1.2.2; 33 found; start..end, strand, type, name):
     13..342     +  promoter       SV40 promoter: SV40 enhancer and early promoter
    390..437     +  promoter       EM7 promoter: synthetic bacterial promoter&nbsp
    456..830     +  CDS            BleoR: antibiotic-binding protein; Sh ble from Streptoalloteichus hindustanus; confers resistance to bleomycin, phleomycin, and Zeocin™
    840..965     +  CDS            ble (fragment): BLE_KLEPN - Experimental evidence at protein level: Swiss-Prot protein existence level 1. Binding protein with a strong affinity to the bleomycin family of antibiotics. Binds to CL990; an antimitotic-antibiotic compound. From Klebsiella pneumoniae.
    960..1081    +  polyA_signal   SV40 poly(A) signal: SV40 polyadenylation signal
   1152..1174    -  protein_bind   lac operator (fragment): The lac repressor binds to the lac operator to inhibit transcription in E. coli. This inhibition can be relieved by adding lactose or isopropyl-β-D-thiogalactopyranoside (IPTG). lac repressor encoded by lacI
   1178..1208    -  promoter       lac promoter: promoter for the E. coli lac operon
   1223..1244    -  protein_bind   CAP binding site: CAP binding activates transcription in the presence of cAMP. E. coli catabolite activator protein
   1257..1349    -  CDS            lacI (fragment): lac repressor; lacI; The lac repressor binds to the lac operator to inhibit transcription in E. coli. This inhibition can be relieved by adding lactose or isopropyl-β-D-thiogalactopyranoside (IPTG).
   1532..2120    -  rep_origin     ori: high-copy-number ColE1/pMB1/pBR322/pUC origin of replication
   2291..3151    -  CDS            AmpR: β-lactamase; bla; confers resistance to ampicillin, carbenicillin, and related antibiotics
   3152..3256    -  promoter       AmpR promoter: bla
   3315..3367    -  misc_feature   bom (fragment): basis of mobility region from pBR322
   3522..3901    +  enhancer       CMV enhancer: human cytomegalovirus immediate early enhancer
   3902..4101    +  promoter       CMV promoter: human cytomegalovirus (CMV) immediate early promoter
   4119..4299    +  LTR            5' LTR (truncated): truncated 5' long terminal repeat (LTR) from HIV-1
   4346..4471    +  misc_feature   HIV-1 Ψ: packaging signal of human immunodeficiency virus type 1
   4455..4818    +  CDS            HIV-1 gag (fragment): gag protein from human immunodeficiency virus 1; gag
   4964..5197    +  misc_feature   RRE: The Rev response element (RRE) of HIV-1 allows for Rev-dependent mRNA export from the nucleus to the cytoplasm.
   5574..5674    +  CDS            Rev (fragment): human immunodeficiency virus 1 (HIV-1) Rev protein; rev; enhances nuclear export of unspliced and incompletely spliced viral mRNAs
   5724..5841    +  misc_feature   cPPT/CTS: central polypurine tract and central termination sequence of HIV-1
   5904..5970    +  CDS            small t antigen (fragment): SV40 (simian virus 40) small t antigen
   5977..7155    +  promoter       EF-1α promoter: strong constitutive promoter for human elongation factor EF-1α
   7172..7190    +  promoter       T7 promoter: promoter for bacteriophage T7 RNA polymerase
   7210..7246    -  misc_feature   MCS (fragment): pBluescript multiple cloning site
   7254..8276    +  CDS            hph: KHYB_ECOLX - Experimental evidence at protein level: Swiss-Prot protein existence level 1. The aminoglycoside phosphotransferases achieve inactivation of their antibiotic substrates by phosphorylation. Only phosphorylates hygromycin and closely related compounds such as demethyl analogs and destomycin. From Escherichia coli.
   8343..9701    +  CDS            RUNX1: RUNX1_HUMAN - Also known as AML1, CBFA2. Experimental evidence at protein level: Swiss-Prot protein existence level 1. Isoform AML-1L interferes with the transactivation activity of RUNX1. From Homo sapiens (Human).
   9785..9898    +  CDS            nef (fragment): NEF_HV1LA - Experimental evidence at protein level: Swiss-Prot protein existence level 1. Extracellular Nef protein targets CD4(+) T-lymphocytes for apoptosis by interacting with CXCR4 surface receptors. From Human immunodeficiency virus type 1 group M subtype B (isolate Lai) (HIV-1).
   9896..9929    +  protein_bind   loxP: Cre-mediated recombination occurs in the 8-bp core sequence (GCATACAT). Cre recombinase
   9954..10134   +  LTR            5' LTR (truncated): truncated 5' long terminal repeat (LTR) from HIV-1
  10166..10390   +  polyA_signal   bGH poly(A) signal: bovine growth hormone polyadenylation signal
  10394..10415   +  promoter       SV40 promoter (fragment): SV40 enhancer and early promoter
  10436..10864   +  rep_origin     f1 ori (sequence partly withheld): f1 bacteriophage origin of replication; arrow indicates direction of (+) strand synthesis
>Addgene plasmid #170948 | EF1A_Hygro_P2A_RUNX1_V92E_Barcode | addgene full sequence | sequence record 336085 | Addgene NGS Result
ATTCTGTGGAATGTGTGTCAGTTAGGGTGTGGAAAGTCCCCAGGCTCCCCAGCAGGCAGAAGTATGCAAA
GCATGCATCTCAATTAGTCAGCAACCAGGTGTGGAAAGTCCCCAGGCTCCCCAGCAGGCAGAAGTATGCA
AAGCATGCATCTCAATTAGTCAGCAACCATAGTCCCGCCCCTAACTCCGCCCATCCCGCCCCTAACTCCG
CCCAGTTCCGCCCATTCTCCGCCCCATGGCTGACTAATTTTTTTTATTTATGCAGAGGCCGAGGCCGCCT
CTGCCTCTGAGCTATTCCAGAAGTAGTGAGGAGGCTTTTTTGGAGGCCTAGGCTTTTGCAAAAAGCTCCC
GGGAGCTTGTATATCCATTTTCGGATCTGATCAGCACGTGTTGACAATTAATCATCGGCATAGTATATCG
GCATAGTATAATACGACAAGGTGAGGAACTAAACCATGGCCAAGTTGACCAGTGCCGTTCCGGTGCTCAC
CGCGCGCGACGTCGCCGGAGCGGTCGAGTTCTGGACCGACCGGCTCGGGTTCTCCCGGGACTTCGTGGAG
GACGACTTCGCCGGTGTGGTCCGGGACGACGTGACCCTGTTCATCAGCGCGGTCCAGGACCAGGTGGTGC
CGGACAACACCCTGGCCTGGGTGTGGGTGCGCGGCCTGGACGAGCTGTACGCCGAGTGGTCGGAGGTCGT
GTCCACGAACTTCCGGGACGCCTCCGGGCCGGCCATGACCGAGATCGGCGAGCAGCCGTGGGGGCGGGAG
TTCGCCCTGCGCGACCCGGCCGGCAACTGCGTGCACTTCGTGGCCGAGGAGCAGGACTGACACGTGCTAC
GAGATTTCGATTCCACCGCCGCCTTCTATGAAAGGTTGGGCTTCGGAATCGTTTTCCGGGACGCCGGCTG
GATGATCCTCCAGCGCGGGGATCTCATGCTGGAGTTCTTCGCCCACCCCAACTTGTTTATTGCAGCTTAT
AATGGTTACAAATAAAGCAATAGCATCACAAATTTCACAAATAAAGCATTTTTTTCACTGCATTCTAGTT
GTGGTTTGTCCAAACTCATCAATGTATCTTATCATGTCTGTATACCGTCGACCTCTAGCTAGAGCTTGGC
GTAATCATGGTCATAGCTGTTTCCTGTGTGAAATTGTTATCCGCTCACAATTCCACACAACATACGAGCC
GGAAGCATAAAGTGTAAAGCCTGGGGTGCCTAATGAGTGAGCTAACTCACATTAATTGCGTTGCGCTCAC
TGCCCGCTTTCCAGTCGGGAAACCTGTCGTGCCAGCTGCATTAATGAATCGGCCAACGCGCGGGGAGAGG
CGGTTTGCGTATTGGGCGCTCTTCCGCTTCCTCGCTCACTGACTCGCTGCGCTCGGTCGTTCGGCTGCGG
CGAGCGGTATCAGCTCACTCAAAGGCGGTAATACGGTTATCCACAGAATCAGGGGATAACGCAGGAAAGA
ACATGTGAGCAAAAGGCCAGCAAAAGGCCAGGAACCGTAAAAAGGCCGCGTTGCTGGCGTTTTTCCATAG
GCTCCGCCCCCCTGACGAGCATCACAAAAATCGACGCTCAAGTCAGAGGTGGCGAAACCCGACAGGACTA
TAAAGATACCAGGCGTTTCCCCCTGGAAGCTCCCTCGTGCGCTCTCCTGTTCCGACCCTGCCGCTTACCG
GATACCTGTCCGCCTTTCTCCCTTCGGGAAGCGTGGCGCTTTCTCATAGCTCACGCTGTAGGTATCTCAG
TTCGGTGTAGGTCGTTCGCTCCAAGCTGGGCTGTGTGCACGAACCCCCCGTTCAGCCCGACCGCTGCGCC
TTATCCGGTAACTATCGTCTTGAGTCCAACCCGGTAAGACACGACTTATCGCCACTGGCAGCAGCCACTG
GTAACAGGATTAGCAGAGCGAGGTATGTAGGCGGTGCTACAGAGTTCTTGAAGTGGTGGCCTAACTACGG
CTACACTAGAAGAACAGTATTTGGTATCTGCGCTCTGCTGAAGCCAGTTACCTTCGGAAAAAGAGTTGGT
AGCTCTTGATCCGGCAAACAAACCACCGCTGGTAGCGGTGGTTTTTTTGTTTGCAAGCAGCAGATTACGC
GCAGAAAAAAAGGATCTCAAGAAGATCCTTTGATCTTTTCTACGGGGTCTGACGCTCAGTGGAACGAAAA
CTCACGTTAAGGGATTTTGGTCATGAGATTATCAAAAAGGATCTTCACCTAGATCCTTTTAAATTAAAAA
TGAAGTTTTAAATCAATCTAAAGTATATATGAGTAAACTTGGTCTGACAGTTACCAATGCTTAATCAGTG
AGGCACCTATCTCAGCGATCTGTCTATTTCGTTCATCCATAGTTGCCTGACTCCCCGTCGTGTAGATAAC
TACGATACGGGAGGGCTTACCATCTGGCCCCAGTGCTGCAATGATACCGCGAGACCCACGCTCACCGGCT
CCAGATTTATCAGCAATAAACCAGCCAGCCGGAAGGGCCGAGCGCAGAAGTGGTCCTGCAACTTTATCCG
CCTCCATCCAGTCTATTAATTGTTGCCGGGAAGCTAGAGTAAGTAGTTCGCCAGTTAATAGTTTGCGCAA
CGTTGTTGCCATTGCTACAGGCATCGTGGTGTCACGCTCGTCGTTTGGTATGGCTTCATTCAGCTCCGGT
TCCCAACGATCAAGGCGAGTTACATGATCCCCCATGTTGTGCAAAAAAGCGGTTAGCTCCTTCGGTCCTC
CGATCGTTGTCAGAAGTAAGTTGGCCGCAGTGTTATCACTCATGGTTATGGCAGCACTGCATAATTCTCT
TACTGTCATGCCATCCGTAAGATGCTTTTCTGTGACTGGTGAGTACTCAACCAAGTCATTCTGAGAATAG
TGTATGCGGCGACCGAGTTGCTCTTGCCCGGCGTCAATACGGGATAATACCGCGCCACATAGCAGAACTT
TAAAAGTGCTCATCATTGGAAAACGTTCTTCGGGGCGAAAACTCTCAAGGATCTTACCGCTGTTGAGATC
CAGTTCGATGTAACCCACTCGTGCACCCAACTGATCTTCAGCATCTTTTACTTTCACCAGCGTTTCTGGG
TGAGCAAAAACAGGAAGGCAAAATGCCGCAAAAAAGGGAATAAGGGCGACACGGAAATGTTGAATACTCA
TACTCTTCCTTTTTCAATATTATTGAAGCATTTATCAGGGTTATTGTCTCATGAGCGGATACATATTTGA
ATGTATTTAGAAAAATAAACAAATAGGGGTTCCGCGCACATTTCCCCGAAAAGTGCCACCTGACGTCGAC
GGATCGGGAGATCTCCCGATCCCCTATGGTGCACTCTCAGTACAATCTGCTCTGATGCCGCATAGTTAAG
CCAGTATCTGCTCCCTGCTTGTGTGTTGGAGGTCGCTGAGTAGTGCGCGAGCAAAATTTAAGCTACAACA
AGGCAAGGCTTGACCGACAATTGCATGAAGAATCTGCTTAGGGTTAGGCGTTTTGCGCTGCTTCGCGATG
TACGGGCCAGATATACGCGTTGACATTGATTATTGACTAGTTATTAATAGTAATCAATTACGGGGTCATT
AGTTCATAGCCCATATATGGAGTTCCGCGTTACATAACTTACGGTAAATGGCCCGCCTGGCTGACCGCCC
AACGACCCCCGCCCATTGACGTCAATAATGACGTATGTTCCCATAGTAACGCCAATAGGGACTTTCCATT
GACGTCAATGGGTGGAGTATTTACGGTAAACTGCCCACTTGGCAGTACATCAAGTGTATCATATGCCAAG
TACGCCCCCTATTGACGTCAATGACGGTAAATGGCCCGCCTGGCATTATGCCCAGTACATGACCTTATGG
GACTTTCCTACTTGGCAGTACATCTACGTATTAGTCATCGCTATTACCATGGTGATGCGGTTTTGGCAGT
ACATCAATGGGCGTGGATAGCGGTTTGACTCACGGGGATTTCCAAGTCTCCACCCCATTGACGTCAATGG
GAGTTTGTTTTGGCACCAAAATCAACGGGACTTTCCAAAATGTCGTAACAACTCCGCCCCATTGACGCAA
ATGGGCGGTAGGCGTGTACGGTGGGAGGTCTATATAAGCAGCGCGTTTTGCCTGTACTGGGTCTCTCTGG
TTAGACCAGATCTGAGCCTGGGAGCTCTCTGGCTAACTAGGGAACCCACTGCTTAAGCCTCAATAAAGCT
TGCCTTGAGTGCTTCAAGTAGTGTGTGCCCGTCTGTTGTGTGACTCTGGTAACTAGAGATCCCTCAGACC
CTTTTAGTCAGTGTGGAAAATCTCTAGCAGTGGCGCCCGAACAGGGACTTGAAAGCGAAAGGGAAACCAG
AGGAGCTCTCTCGACGCAGGACTCGGCTTGCTGAAGCGCGCACGGCAAGAGGCGAGGGGCGGCGACTGGT
GAGTACGCCAAAAATTTTGACTAGCGGAGGCTAGAAGGAGAGAGATGGGTGCGAGAGCGTCAGTATTAAG
CGGGGGAGAATTAGATCGCGATGGGAAAAAATTCGGTTAAGGCCAGGGGGAAAGAAAAAATATAAATTAA
AACATATAGTATGGGCAAGCAGGGAGCTAGAACGATTCGCAGTTAATCCTGGCCTGTTAGAAACATCAGA
AGGCTGTAGACAAATACTGGGACAGCTACAACCATCCCTTCAGACAGGATCAGAAGAACTTAGATCATTA
TATAATACAGTAGCAACCCTCTATTGTGTGCATCAAAGGATAGAGATAAAAGACACCAAGGAAGCTTTAG
ACAAGATAGAGGAAGAGCAAAACAAAAGTAAGACCACCGCACAGCAAGCGGCCGCTGATCTTCAGACCTG
GAGGAGGAGATATGAGGGACAATTGGAGAAGTGAATTATATAAATATAAAGTAGTAAAAATTGAACCATT
AGGAGTAGCACCCACCAAGGCAAAGAGAAGAGTGGTGCAGAGAGAAAAAAGAGCAGTGGGAATAGGAGCT
TTGTTCCTTGGGTTCTTGGGAGCAGCAGGAAGCACTATGGGCGCAGCGTCAATGACGCTGACGGTACAGG
CCAGACAATTATTGTCTGGTATAGTGCAGCAGCAGAACAATTTGCTGAGGGCTATTGAGGCGCAACAGCA
TCTGTTGCAACTCACAGTCTGGGGCATCAAGCAGCTCCAGGCAAGAATCCTGGCTGTGGAAAGATACCTA
AAGGATCAACAGCTCCTGGGGATTTGGGGTTGCTCTGGAAAACTCATTTGCACCACTGCTGTGCCTTGGA
ATGCTAGTTGGAGTAATAAATCTCTGGAACAGATTTGGAATCACACGACCTGGATGGAGTGGGACAGAGA
AATTAACAATTACACAAGCTTAATACACTCCTTAATTGAAGAATCGCAAAACCAGCAAGAAAAGAATGAA
CAAGAATTATTGGAATTAGATAAATGGGCAAGTTTGTGGAATTGGTTTAACATAACAAATTGGCTGTGGT
ATATAAAATTATTCATAATGATAGTAGGAGGCTTGGTAGGTTTAAGAATAGTTTTTGCTGTACTTTCTAT
AGTGAATAGAGTTAGGCAGGGATATTCACCATTATCGTTTCAGACCCACCTCCCAACCCCGAGGGGACCC
GACAGGCCCGAAGGAATAGAAGAAGAAGGTGGAGAGAGAGACAGAGACAGATCCATTCGATTAGTGAACG
GATCGGCACTGCGTGCGCCAATTCTGCAGACAAATGGCAGTATTCATCCACAATTTTAAAAGAAAAGGGG
GGATTGGGGGGTACAGTGCAGGGGAAAGAATAGTAGACATAATAGCAACAGACATACAAACTAAAGAATT
ACAAAAACAAATTACAAAAATTCAAAATTTTCGGGTTTATTACAGGGACAGCAGAGATCCAGTTTGGTTA
ATTAATCGATAAGCTTTGCAAAGATGGATAAAGTTTTAAACAGAGAGGAATCTTTGCAGCTAATGGACCT
TCTAGGTCTTGAAAGGAGTGGGAATTGGCTCCGGTGCCCGTCAGTGGGCAGAGCGCACATCGCCCACAGT
CCCCGAGAAGTTGGGGGGAGGGGTCGGCAATTGAACCGGTGCCTAGAGAAGGTGGCGCGGGGTAAACTGG
GAAAGTGATGTCGTGTACTGGCTCCGCCTTTTTCCCGAGGGTGGGGGAGAACCGTATATAAGTGCAGTAG
TCGCCGTGAACGTTCTTTTTCGCAACGGGTTTGCCGCCAGAACACAGGTAAGTGCCGTGTGTGGTTCCCG
CGGGCCTGGCCTCTTTACGGGTTATGGCCCTTGCGTGCCTTGAATTACTTCCACCTGGCTGCAGTACGTG
ATTCTTGATCCCGAGCTTCGGGTTGGAAGTGGGTGGGAGAGTTCGAGGCCTTGCGCTTAAGGAGCCCCTT
CGCCTCGTGCTTGAGTTGAGGCCTGGCCTGGGCGCTGGGGCCGCCGCGTGCGAATCTGGTGGCACCTTCG
CGCCTGTCTCGCTGCTTTCGATAAGTCTCTAGCCATTTAAAATTTTTGATGACCTGCTGCGACGCTTTTT
TTCTGGCAAGATAGTCTTGTAAATGCGGGCCAAGATCTGCACACTGGTATTTCGGTTTTTGGGGCCGCGG
GCGGCGACGGGGCCCGTGCGTCCCAGCGCACATGTTCGGCGAGGCGGGGCCTGCGAGCGCGGCCACCGAG
AATCGGACGGGGGTAGTCTCAAGCTGGCCGGCCTGCTCTGGTGCCTGGCCTCGCGCCGCCGTGTATCGCC
CCGCCCTGGGCGGCAAGGCTGGCCCGGTCGGCACCAGTTGCGTGAGCGGAAAGATGGCCGCTTCCCGGCC
CTGCTGCAGGGAGCTCAAAATGGAGGACGCGGCGCTCGGGAGAGCGGGCGGGTGAGTCACCCACACAAAG
GAAAAGGGCCTTTCCGTCCTCAGCCGTCGCTTCATGTGACTCCACGGAGTACCGGGCGCCGTCCAGGCAC
CTCGATTAGTTCTCGAGCTTTTGGAGTACGTCGTCTTTAGGTTGGGGGGAGGGGTTTTATGCGATGGAGT
TTCCCCACACTGAGTGGGTGGAGACTGAAGTTAGGCCAGCTTGGCACTTGATGTAATTCTCCTTGGAATT
TGCCCTTTTTGAGTTTGGATCTTGGTTCATTCTCAAGCCTCAGACAGTGGTTCAAAGTTTTTTTCTTCCA
TTTCAGGTGTCGTGAGGAATTAGCTTGGTACTAATACGACTCACTATAGGGAGACCCAAGCTGGCTAGGT
AAGCTTGATATCGAATTCCTGCAGCCCGGGGGATCCCGCCACCATGAAAAAGCCTGAACTCACCGCGACG
TCTGTCGAGAAGTTTCTGATCGAAAAGTTCGACAGCGTCTCCGACCTGATGCAGCTCTCGGAGGGCGAAG
AATCTCGTGCTTTCAGCTTCGATGTAGGAGGGCGTGGATATGTCCTGCGGGTAAATAGCTGCGCCGATGG
TTTCTACAAAGATCGTTATGTTTATCGGCACTTTGCATCGGCCGCGCTCCCGATTCCGGAAGTGCTTGAC
ATTGGGGAATTCAGCGAGAGCCTGACCTATTGCATCTCCCGCCGTGCACAGGGTGTCACGTTGCAAGACC
TGCCTGAAACCGAACTGCCCGCTGTTCTGCAGCCGGTCGCGGAGGCCATGGATGCGATCGCTGCGGCCGA
TCTTAGCCAGACGAGCGGGTTCGGCCCATTCGGACCGCAAGGAATCGGTCAATACACTACATGGCGTGAT
TTCATATGCGCGATTGCTGATCCCCATGTGTATCACTGGCAAACTGTGATGGACGACACCGTCAGTGCGT
CCGTCGCGCAGGCTCTCGATGAGCTGATGCTTTGGGCCGAGGACTGCCCCGAAGTCCGGCACCTCGTGCA
CGCGGATTTCGGCTCCAACAATGTCCTGACGGACAATGGCCGCATAACAGCGGTCATTGACTGGAGCGAG
GCGATGTTCGGGGATTCCCAATACGAGGTCGCCAACATCTTCTTCTGGAGGCCGTGGTTGGCTTGTATGG
AGCAGCAGACGCGCTACTTCGAGCGGAGGCATCCGGAGCTTGCAGGATCGCCGCGGCTCCGGGCGTATAT
GCTCCGCATTGGTCTTGACCAACTCTATCAGAGCTTGGTTGACGGCAATTTCGATGATGCAGCTTGGGCG
CAGGGTCGATGCGACGCAATCGTCCGATCCGGAGCCGGGACTGTCGGGCGTACACAAATCGCCCGCAGAA
GCGCGGCCGTCTGGACCGATGGCTGTGTAGAAGTACTCGCCGATAGTGGAAACCGACGCCCCAGCACTCG
TCCGAGGGCAAAGGAAGGATCCGGCGCAACAAACTTCTCTCTGCTGAAACAAGCCGGAGATGTCGAAGAG
AATCCTGGACCGCTGCGTATCCCCGTAGATGCCAGCACGAGCCGCCGCTTCACGCCGCCTTCCACCGCGC
TGAGCCCAGGCAAGATGAGCGAGGCGTTGCCGCTGGGCGCCCCGGACGCCGGCGCTGCCCTGGCCGGCAA
GCTGAGGAGCGGCGACCGCAGCATGGTGGAGGTGCTGGCCGACCACCCGGGCGAGCTGGTGCGCACCGAC
AGCCCCAACTTCCTCTGCTCCGTGCTGCCTACGCACTGGCGCTGCAACAAGACCCTGCCCATCGCTTTCA
AGGTGGAGGCCCTAGGGGATGTTCCAGATGGCACTCTGGTCACTGTGATGGCTGGCAATGATGAAAACTA
CTCGGCTGAGCTGAGAAATGCTACCGCAGCCATGAAGAACCAGGTTGCAAGATTTAATGACCTCAGGTTT
GTCGGTCGAAGTGGAAGAGGGAAAAGCTTCACTCTGACCATCACTGTCTTCACAAACCCACCGCAAGTCG
CCACCTACCACAGAGCCATCAAAATCACAGTGGATGGGCCCCGAGAACCTCGAAGACATCGGCAGAAACT
AGATGATCAGACCAAGCCCGGGAGCTTGTCCTTTTCCGAGCGGCTCAGTGAACTGGAGCAGCTGCGGCGC
ACAGCCATGAGGGTCAGCCCACACCACCCAGCCCCCACGCCCAACCCTCGTGCCTCCCTGAACCACTCCA
CTGCCTTTAACCCTCAGCCTCAGAGTCAGATGCAGGATACAAGGCAGATCCAACCATCCCCACCGTGGTC
CTACGATCAGTCCTACCAATACCTGGGATCCATTGCCTCTCCTTCTGTGCACCCAGCAACGCCCATTTCA
CCTGGACGTGCCAGCGGCATGACAACCCTCTCTGCAGAACTTTCCAGTCGACTCTCAACGGCACCCGACC
TGACAGCGTTCAGCGACCCGCGCCAGTTCCCCGCGCTGCCCTCCATCTCCGACCCCCGCATGCACTATCC
AGGCGCCTTCACCTACTCCCCGACGCCGGTCACCTCGGGCATCGGCATCGGCATGTCGGCCATGGGCTCG
GCCACGCGCTACCACACCTACCTGCCGCCGCCCTACCCCGGCTCGTCGCAAGCGCAGGGAGGCCCGTTCC
AAGCCAGCTCGCCCTCCTACCACCTGTACTACGGCGCCTCGGCCGGCTCCTACCAGTTCTCCATGGTGGG
CGGCGAGCGCTCGCCGCCGCGCATCCTGCCGCCCTGCACCAACGCCTCCACCGGCTCCGCGCTGCTCAAC
CCCAGCCTCCCGAACCAGAGCGACGTGGTGGAGGCCGAGGGCAGCCACAGCAACTCCCCCACCAACATGG
CGCCCTCCGCGCGCCTGGAGGAGGCCGTGTGGAGGCCCTACTGACTAGCTAAGTTAGAACTATTTCCTGG
CTGTTACGCGTTGGAATATATTCTACTGACGGGCTTGTTAAACAGTGAACCGCCCGCCCCACGACCCGCA
GCGCCCGACCGAAAGGAGCGCACGACCCCATGCATCGAACAAAAGAAAAGGGGGGACTGGAAGGGCTAAT
TCACTCCCAACGAAGACAAGATATCATAACTTCGTATAGCATACATTATACGAAGTTATCGTCTAGCTGG
TCCGGACTGTACTGGGTCTCTCTGGTTAGACCAGATCTGAGCCTGGGAGCTCTCTGGCTAACTAGGGAAC
CCACTGCTTAAGCCTCAATAAAGCTTGCCTTGAGTGCTTCAAGTAGTGTGTGCCCGTCTGTTGTGTGACT
CTGGTAACTAGAGATCCCTCAGACCCTTTTAGTCAGTGTGGAAAATCTCTAGCAGGGCCCGTTTAAACCC
GCTGATCAGCCTCGACTGTGCCTTCTAGTTGCCAGCCATCTGTTGTTTGCCCCTCCCCCGTGCCTTCCTT
GACCCTGGAAGGTGCCACTCCCACTGTCCTTTCCTAATAAAATGAGGAAATTGCATCGCATTGTCTGAGT
AGGTGTCATTCTATTCTGGGGGGTGGGGTGGGGCAGGACAGCAAGGGGGAGGATTGGGAAGACAATAGCA
GGCATGCTGGGGATGCGGTGGGCTCTATGGCTTCTGAGGCGGAAAGAACCAGCTGGGGCTCTAGGGGGTA
TCCCC
[124 nt withheld, positions 10436-10559]
C
[91 nt withheld, positions 10561-10651]
A
[49 nt withheld, positions 10653-10701]
CCTTTGACGTTGGAGTCCACGTTCTTT
[37 nt withheld, positions 10729-10765]
ACCCTATCTCGGTCTATTCTTTTGATTTATAAGGGATTTTGCCGATTTCGGCCTATTGGTTAAAAAATGA
GCTGATTTAACAAAAATTTAACGCGAATTA
